Addgene plasmid #66032: E0040m (GFP)_CD
Purpose: MoClo Basic Part: CDS - Fluorescent protein. Green. Modified from Bba_E0040 to fix illegal site. [C:E0040m:D]
Depositing lab: Douglas Densmore. Depositing organization: Boston University Main Campus. Publication: CIDAR MoClo: Improved MoClo Assembly Standard and New E. coli Part Library Enable Rapid Combinatorial Design for Synthetic and Traditional Biology. Iverson SV, Haddock TL, Beal J, Densmore DM. ACS Synth Biol. 2016 Jan 15;5(1):99-103. doi: 10.1021/acssynbio.5b00124. Epub 2015 Nov 4. PubMed 26479688.
Backbone
  Vector backbone: DVA
  Vector type: Synthetic Biology
Growth in bacteria
  Bacterial resistance: Ampicillin, 100 μg/mL
  Growth temperature: 37°C
  Growth strain: DH5alpha
  Copy number: Unknown
Gene/Insert
  Gene/Insert name: Fluorescent reporter - GFP (alt name: Basic Part - CDS)
  Species: Synthetic
  Cloning method: Unknown
Terms and licenses: Academic/Nonprofit Terms; Industry Terms: Not Available to Industry
How to cite: E0040m (GFP)_CD was a gift from Douglas Densmore (Addgene plasmid # 66032 ; http://n2t.net/addgene:66032 ; RRID:Addgene_66032)
