[The description below was written by a language model from this plasmid's Addgene catalogue record and pLannotate feature annotations shown in this document.]
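Description:
E0040m (GFP)_CD is a Level 0 "basic part" plasmid from the CIDAR MoClo library, a modular Golden Gate-style assembly system for building genetic circuits in E. coli. It sits in the DVA destination vector backbone, classified as a synthetic biology vector. The depositor sequence is a compact 2,828 nt plasmid. It carries a high-copy ColE1/pMB1/pUC-type origin of replication and a β-lactamase (AmpR) gene driven by its native bla promoter, so it is maintained in E. coli under ampicillin selection. The backbone also contains a putative bacterial transcription terminator and BioBrick prefix and suffix sequences that flank the part position.

The payload is a promoterless green fluorescent protein coding sequence of about 714 bp, derived from the BioBrick part E0040. It was modified ("m") to remove an internal restriction site that is illegal under the assembly standard. The automated annotation labels this open reading frame as hfriFP, a fluorescent protein attributed to Herbaspirillum frisingense. This conflicts with the catalogue entry, which identifies the insert as a synthetic GFP from E0040, so the label is probably a similarity-based assignment by the annotation tool rather than the true identity. The "CD" in the name and the [C:E0040m:D] notation indicate that the CDS is bounded by the C and D fusion sites, the positions reserved for coding sequences in this standard. No promoter, ribosome binding site or terminator for the reporter is annotated, which fits its role as a standalone part. It is meant to be combined with promoter, RBS and terminator parts carrying compatible fusion sites to make transcription units in which green fluorescence reports expression.
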