Features (pLannotate 1.2.2; 7 found; start..end, strand, type, name):
      5..718     +  CDS            hfriFP: hfriFP is a fluorescent protein published in 2013, derived from Herbaspirillum frisingense.
    736..756     +  misc_feature   BioBrick suffix: universal suffix for all parts
    933..1521    -  rep_origin     ori: high-copy-number ColE1/pMB1/pBR322/pUC origin of replication
   1692..2552    -  CDS            AmpR: β-lactamase; bla; confers resistance to ampicillin, carbenicillin, and related antibiotics
   2553..2657    -  promoter       AmpR promoter: bla
   2747..2790    -  terminator     bacterial terminator: putative bacterial transcription terminator
   2793..2814    +  misc_feature   BioBrick prefix: BioBrick prefix for parts that do not start with "ATG"
>Addgene plasmid #66032 | E0040m (GFP)_CD | depositor full sequence | sequence record 114207 | E0040m (GFP)_CD sequence 2828 bps
AATGATGCGTAAAGGAGAAGAACTTTTCACTGGAGTTGTCCCAATTCTTGTTGAATTAGATGGTGATGTT
AATGGGCACAAATTTTCTGTCAGTGGAGAGGGTGAAGGTGATGCAACATACGGAAAACTTACCCTTAAAT
TTATTTGCACTACTGGAAAACTACCTGTTCCATGGCCAACACTTGTCACTACTTTCGGTTATGGTGTTCA
ATGCTTTGCGAGATACCCAGATCATATGAAACAGCATGACTTTTTCAAGAGTGCCATGCCCGAAGGTTAT
GTACAGGAAAGAACTATATTTTTCAAAGATGACGGGAACTACAAGACACGTGCTGAAGTCAAGTTTGAAG
GTGATACCCTTGTTAATAGAATCGAGTTAAAAGGTATTGATTTTAAAGAAGATGGAAACATTCTTGGACA
CAAATTGGAATACAACTATAACTCACACAATGTATACATCATGGCAGACAAACAAAAGAATGGAATCAAA
GTTAACTTCAAAATTAGACACAACATTGAAGATGGAAGCGTTCAACTAGCAGACCATTATCAACAAAATA
CTCCAATTGGCGATGGCCCTGTCCTTTTACCAGACAACCATTACCTGTCCACACAATCTGCCCTTTCGAA
AGATCCCAACGAAAAGAGAGATCACATGGTCCTTCTTGAGTTTGTAACAGCTGCTGGGATTACACATGGC
ATGGATGAACTATACAAATAATAAAGGTAGAGACCTACTAGTAGCGGCCGCTGCAGGCTTCCTCGCTCAC
TGACTCGCTGCGCTCGGTCGTTCGGCTGCGGCGAGCGGTATCAGCTCACTCAAAGGCGGTAATACGGTTA
TCCACAGAATCAGGGGATAACGCAGGAAAGAACATGTGAGCAAAAGGCCAGCAAAAGGCCAGGAACCGTA
AAAAGGCCGCGTTGCTGGCGTTTTTCCACAGGCTCCGCCCCCCTGACGAGCATCACAAAAATCGACGCTC
AAGTCAGAGGTGGCGAAACCCGACAGGACTATAAAGATACCAGGCGTTTCCCCCTGGAAGCTCCCTCGTG
CGCTCTCCTGTTCCGACCCTGCCGCTTACCGGATACCTGTCCGCCTTTCTCCCTTCGGGAAGCGTGGCGC
TTTCTCATAGCTCACGCTGTAGGTATCTCAGTTCGGTGTAGGTCGTTCGCTCCAAGCTGGGCTGTGTGCA
CGAACCCCCCGTTCAGCCCGACCGCTGCGCCTTATCCGGTAACTATCGTCTTGAGTCCAACCCGGTAAGA
CACGACTTATCGCCACTGGCAGCAGCCACTGGTAACAGGATTAGCAGAGCGAGGTATGTAGGCGGTGCTA
CAGAGTTCTTGAAGTGGTGGCCTAACTACGGCTACACTAGAAGAACAGTATTTGGTATCTGCGCTCTGCT
GAAGCCAGTTACCTTCGGAAAAAGAGTTGGTAGCTCTTGATCCGGCAAACAAACCACCGCTGGTAGCGGT
GGTTTTTTTGTTTGCAAGCAGCAGATTACGCGCAGAAAAAAAGGATCTCAAGAAGATCCTTTGATCTTTT
CTACGGGGTCTGACGCTCAGTGGAACGAAAACTCACGTTAAGGGATTTTGGTCATGAGATTATCAAAAAG
GATCTTCACCTAGATCCTTTTAAATTAAAAATGAAGTTTTAAATCAATCTAAAGTATATATGAGTAAACT
TGGTCTGACAGTTACCAATGCTTAATCAGTGAGGCACCTATCTCAGCGATCTGTCTATTTCGTTCATCCA
TAGTTGCCTGACTCCCCGTCGTGTAGATAACTACGATACGGGAGGGCTTACCATCTGGCCCCAGTGCTGC
AATGATACCGCGCGACCCACGCTCACCGGCTCCAGATTTATCAGCAATAAACCAGCCAGCCGGAAGGGCC
GAGCGCAGAAGTGGTCCTGCAACTTTATCCGCCTCCATCCAGTCTATTAATTGTTGCCGGGAAGCTAGAG
TAAGTAGTTCGCCAGTTAATAGTTTGCGCAACGTTGTTGCCATTGCTACAGGCATCGTGGTGTCACGCTC
GTCGTTTGGTATGGCTTCATTCAGCTCCGGTTCCCAACGATCAAGGCGAGTTACATGATCCCCCATGTTG
TGCAAAAAAGCGGTTAGCTCCTTCGGTCCTCCGATCGTTGTCAGAAGTAAGTTGGCCGCAGTGTTATCAC
TCATGGTTATGGCAGCACTGCATAATTCTCTTACTGTCATGCCATCCGTAAGATGCTTTTCTGTGACTGG
TGAGTACTCAACCAAGTCATTCTGAGAATAGTGTATGCGGCGACCGAGTTGCTCTTGCCCGGCGTCAATA
CGGGATAATACCGCGCCACATAGCAGAACTTTAAAAGTGCTCATCATTGGAAAACGTTCTTCGGGGCGAA
AACTCTCAAGGATCTTACCGCTGTTGAGATCCAGTTCGATGTAACCCACTCGTGCACCCAACTGATCTTC
AGCATCTTTTACTTTCACCAGCGTTTCTGGGTGAGCAAAAACAGGAAGGCAAAATGCCGCAAAAAAGGGA
ATAAGGGCGACACGGAAATGTTGAATACTCATACTCTTCCTTTTTCAATATTATTGAAGCATTTATCAGG
GTTATTGTCTCATGAGCGGATACATATTTGAATGTATTTAGAAAAATAAACAAATAGGGGTTCCGCGCAC
ATTTCCCCGAAAAGTGCCACCTGACGTCTAAGAAACCATTATTATCATGACATTAACCTATAAAAATAGG
CGTATCACGAGGCAGAATTTCAGATAAAAAAAATCCTTAGCTTTCGCTAAGGATGATTTCTGGAATTCGC
GGCCGCTTCTAGAGACTAGTGGGTCTCA
