>Addgene plasmid #66032 | E0040m (GFP)_CD | addgene partial sequence | sequence record 114206 | MoCloR 5'-gccacctgacgtctaagaaacc-3'
ATAGGCGTATCACGAGGCAGAATTTCAGATAAAAAAAATCCTTAGCTTTCGCTAAGGATGATTTCTGGAA
TTCGCGGCCGCTTCTAGAGACTAGTGGGTCTCAAATGATGCGTAAAGGAGAAGAACTTTTCACTGGAGTT
GTCCCAATTCTTGTTGAATTAGATGGTGATGTTAATGGGCACAAATTTTCTGTCAGTGGAGAGGGTGAAG
GTGATGCAACATACGGAAAACTTACCCTTAAATTTATTTGCACTACTGGAAAACTACCTGTTCCATGGCC
AACACTTGTCACTACTTTCGGTTATGGTGTTCAATGCTTTGCGAGATACCCAGATCATATGAAACAGCAT
GACTTTTTCAAGAGTGCCATGCCCGAAGGTTATGTACAGGAAAGAACTATATTTTTCAAAGATGACGGGA
ACTACAAGACACGTGCTGAAGTCAAGTTTGAAGGTGATACCCTTGTTAATAGAATCGAGTTAAAAGGTAT
TGATTTTAAAGAAGATGGAAACATTCTTGGACACAAATTGGAATACAACTATAACTCACACAATGTATAC
ATCATGGCAGACAAACAAAAGAATGGAATCAAAGTTAACTTCAAAATTAGACACAACATTGAAGATGGAA
GCGTTCAACTAGCAGACCATTATCAACAAAATACTCCAATTGGCGATGGCCCTGTCCTTTTACCAGACAA
CCATTACCTGTCCACACAATCTGCCCTTTCGAAAGATCCCAACGAAAAGAGAGATCACATGGTCCTTCTT
GAGTTTGTAACAGCTGCTGGGATTACACATGGCATGGATGAACTATACAAATAATAAAGGTAGAGACCTA
CTAGTAGCGGCCGCTGCAGGCTTCCTCGCTCACTGACTCGCTGCGCTCGGTCGTTCGGCTGCGGCGAGCG
GTATCAGCTCACTC
